Addgene plasmid #226736: pAG43
Purpose: Expresses a reporter for an alpha-helical OMM protein
Depositing lab: Jonathan Weissman. Depositing organization: Whitehead Institute for Biomedical Research. Publication: MTCH2 is a mitochondrial outer membrane protein insertase. Guna A, Stevens TA, Inglis AJ, Replogle JM, Esantsi TK, Muthukumar G, Shaffer KCL, Wang ML, Pogson AN, Jones JJ, Lomenick B, Chou TF, Weissman JS, Voorhees RM. Science. 2022 Oct 21;378(6617):317-322. doi: 10.1126/science.add1856. Epub 2022 Oct 20. PubMed 36264797.
Backbone
  Vector backbone: MH0006
  Vector type: Lentiviral
Growth in bacteria
  Bacterial resistance: Ampicillin, 100 μg/mL
  Growth temperature: 37°C
  Growth strain: NEB Stable
  Copy number: High Copy
Gene/Insert
  Gene/Insert name: MICU1 (targeting sequence)
  Species: H. sapiens (human)
  Insert size (bp): 180
  Entrez Gene: MICU1 (a.k.a. CALC, CBARA1, EFHA3, MPXPS, ara CALC)
  Tag / fusion protein: GFP11 (C terminal on insert)
  Cloning method: Gibson Cloning
Terms and licenses: Academic/Nonprofit Terms; Industry Terms: Not Available to Industry
Depositor comments: Please also see the paper Triaging of α-helical proteins to the mitochondrial outer membrane by distinct chaperone machinery based on substrate topology, Mol Cell . 2024 Mar 21;84(6):1101-1119.e9. doi: 10.1016/j.molcel.2024.01.028. Epub 2024 Feb 29. https://pubmed.ncbi.nlm.nih.gov/38428433/
How to cite: pAG43 was a gift from Jonathan Weissman (Addgene plasmid # 226736 ; http://n2t.net/addgene:226736 ; RRID:Addgene_226736)
