[The description below was written by a language model from this plasmid's Addgene catalogue record and pLannotate feature annotations shown in this document.]
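Description:
pAG43 is an 11.3 kb HIV-1-based lentiviral transfer plasmid built on the MH0006 backbone. It is propagated in E. coli through a high-copy ColE1/pUC-type origin with ampicillin selection (AmpR/β-lactamase). The viral portion carries a truncated 5' LTR, the Ψ packaging signal with a short gag fragment, the Rev response element, and the cPPT/CTS. A self-inactivating ΔU3 3' LTR closes the cassette, so the integrated provirus relies on its internal promoter. Outside the LTRs, the backbone retains pBR322-derived remnants (fragments of TcR, bom and rop). It also holds an SV40 promoter–gpt fragment–small t intron–SV40 poly(A) region, which appears to be a leftover of older vector lineage rather than a functional part of the payload.

The expression cassette is driven by the human EF-1α core promoter with its intron A. It contains an sfCherry coding sequence followed by a 180 bp fragment of human MICU1, listed as the targeting sequence, which carries a C-terminal GFP11 tag. A WPRE lies downstream to enhance transcript expression. About 70 bp separates sfCherry from the MICU1 fragment, and the feature table does not annotate what this is, so the record does not show whether the two are fused or separated. GFP11 is the eleventh β-strand of superfolder GFP and fluoresces only when it meets GFP(1-10). This suits a split-GFP readout of localisation, with sfCherry plausibly serving as an expression reference.

The catalogue purpose calls the construct a reporter for an α-helical mitochondrial outer membrane protein, although the listed insert is a MICU1 targeting sequence, and the record does not explain the relationship. The associated studies concern insertion and triaging of α-helical proteins at the mitochondrial outer membrane.
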