Features (pLannotate 1.2.2; 36 found; start..end, strand, type, name):
    374..631     +  LTR            5' LTR (truncated): truncated 5' long terminal repeat (LTR) from HIV-1
    678..803     +  misc_feature   HIV-1 Ψ: packaging signal of human immunodeficiency virus type 1
    787..1125    +  CDS            HIV-1 gag (fragment): gag protein from human immunodeficiency virus 1; gag
   1300..1533    +  misc_feature   RRE: The Rev response element (RRE) of HIV-1 allows for Rev-dependent mRNA export from the nucleus to the cytoplasm.
   1910..2010    +  CDS            Rev (fragment): human immunodeficiency virus 1 (HIV-1) Rev protein; rev; enhances nuclear export of unspliced and incompletely spliced viral mRNAs
   2047..2164    +  misc_feature   cPPT/CTS: central polypurine tract and central termination sequence of HIV-1
   2201..2224    -  misc_feature   MCS (fragment): pBluescript multiple cloning site
   2915..3126    +  promoter       EF-1α core promoter: core promoter for human elongation factor EF-1α
   3127..4065    +  intron         EF-1α intron A: intron upstream of the start codon of human EF-1α
   4124..4789    +  CDS            sfCherry: sfCherry is a basic (constitutively fluorescent) fluorescent protein published in 2013, derived from Discosoma sp.. It is reported to be a monomer.
   4859..5038    +  CDS            MICU1 (fragment): MICU1_HUMAN - Also known as CALC From Homo sapiens (Human).
   5069..5116    +  CDS            GFP11: 11th β-strand of superfolder GFP associates with GFP(1-10), consisting of the first 10 β-strands, to reconstitute fluorescent GFP (Cabantous et al., 2005; Kamiyama et al., 2016)
   5159..5181    +  misc_feature   MCS (fragment): pUC18/19 multiple cloning site
   5182..5200    +  misc_feature   MCS (fragment): pBluescript multiple cloning site
   5200..5788    +  misc_feature   WPRE: woodchuck hepatitis virus posttranscriptional regulatory element
   5789..5811    +  misc_feature   MCS (fragment): pBluescript multiple cloning site
   5828..5896    +  CDS            nef (fragment): NEF_HV1Z2 - Experimental evidence at protein level: Swiss-Prot protein existence level 1. Extracellular Nef protein targets CD4(+) T-lymphocytes for apoptosis by interacting with CXCR4 surface receptors. From Human immunodeficiency virus type 1 group M subtype D (isolate Z2/CDC-Z34) (HIV-1).
   5898..6131    +  LTR            3' LTR (ΔU3): self-inactivating 3' long terminal repeat (LTR) from HIV-1
   6156..6174    -  promoter       SP6 promoter: promoter for bacteriophage SP6 RNA polymerase
   6402..6681    +  CDS            TcR (fragment): tetracycline efflux protein; tet; confers resistance to tetracycline
   6682..6730    -  misc_feature   bom (fragment): basis of mobility region from pBR322
   6832..6867    -  CDS            rop (fragment): Rop protein, which maintains plasmids at low copy number; rop
   6962..7066    +  promoter       AmpR promoter: bla
   7067..7927    +  CDS            AmpR: β-lactamase; bla; confers resistance to ampicillin, carbenicillin, and related antibiotics
   8098..8686    +  rep_origin     ori: high-copy-number ColE1/pMB1/pBR322/pUC origin of replication
   8869..8925    +  CDS            lacI (fragment): lac repressor; lacI; The lac repressor binds to the lac operator to inhibit transcription in E. coli. This inhibition can be relieved by adding lactose or isopropyl-β-D-thiogalactopyranoside (IPTG).
   8932..9261    +  promoter       SV40 promoter: SV40 enhancer and early promoter
   9461..9580    +  CDS            gpt (fragment): XGPT_ECOLI - Also known as gpp, gxu. Experimental evidence at protein level: Swiss-Prot protein existence level 1. Purine salvage pathway enzyme that catalyzes the transfer of the ribosyl-5-phosphate group from 5-phospho-alpha-D-ribose 1- diphosphate (PRPP) to the N9 position of the 6-oxopurines guanine and xanthine to form the corresponding ribonucleotides GMP (guanosine 5'- monophosphate) and XMP (xanthosine 5'-monophosphate), with the release of PPi. To a lesser extent, also acts on hypoxanthine (PubMed:9100006, PubMed:3886014). Does not ribophosphorylate adenine (PubMed:3886014). From Esch
   9580..9915    +  CDS            gpt (fragment): XGPT_ECOLI - Also known as gpp, gxu. Experimental evidence at protein level: Swiss-Prot protein existence level 1. Purine salvage pathway enzyme that catalyzes the transfer of the ribosyl-5-phosphate group from 5-phospho-alpha-D-ribose 1- diphosphate (PRPP) to the N9 position of the 6-oxopurines guanine and xanthine to form the corresponding ribonucleotides GMP (guanosine 5'- monophosphate) and XMP (xanthosine 5'-monophosphate), with the release of PPi. To a lesser extent, also acts on hypoxanthine (PubMed:9100006, PubMed:3886014). Does not ribophosphorylate adenine (PubMed:3886014). From Esch
  10010..10315   +  CDS            frsA (fragment): FRSA_ECOLI - Also known as yafA. Experimental evidence at protein level: Swiss-Prot protein existence level 1. Catalyzes the hydrolysis of esters (PubMed:15808744). Displays esterase activity toward pNP-butyrate (PubMed:15808744). May stimulate mixed-acid fermentation by acting as a fermentation/respiration switch that down-regulates respiration and up- regulates fermentation rates (PubMed:15169777). From Escherichia coli (strain K12).
  10319..10393   +  CDS            small t antigen (fragment): SV40 (simian virus 40) small t antigen
  10395..10460   +  intron         small t intron: SV40 (simian virus 40) small t antigen intron
  10590..10610   +  CDS            SV40 NLS: nuclear localization signal of SV40 (simian virus 40) large T antigen
  10929..11012   +  CDS            large T antigen (fragment): large T antigen from SV40 (simian virus 40)
  11035..11169   +  polyA_signal   SV40 poly(A) signal: SV40 polyadenylation signal
  11336..326     +  CDS            nef (fragment) (across the origin): NEF_HV1BR - Experimental evidence at protein level: Swiss-Prot protein existence level 1. Extracellular Nef protein targets CD4(+) T-lymphocytes for apoptosis by interacting with CXCR4 surface receptors (PubMed:14990729). From Human immunodeficiency virus type 1 group M subtype B (isolate BRU/LAI) (HIV-1).
>Addgene plasmid #226736 | pAG43 | addgene full sequence | sequence record 450163 | Addgene NGS Result
AAGGGCTAATTCACTCCCAAAGAAGACAAGATATCCTTGATCTGTGGATCTACCACACACAAGGCTACTT
CCCTGATTAGCAGAACTACACACCAGGGCCAGGGGTCAGATATCCACTGACCTTTGGATGGTGCTACAAG
CTAGTACCAGTTGAGCCAGATAAGGTAGAAGAGGCCAATAAAGGAGAGAACACCAGCTTGTTACACCCTG
TGAGCCTGCATGGGATGGATGACCCGGAGAGAGAAGTGTTAGAGTGGAGGTTTGACAGCCGCCTAGCATT
TCATCACGTGGCCCGAGAGCTGCATCCGGAGTACTTCAAGAACTGCTGATATCGAGCTTGCTACAAGGGA
CTTTCCGCTGGGGACTTTCCAGGGAGGCGTGGCCTGGGCGGGACTGGGGAGTGGCGAGCCCTCAGATCCT
GCATATAAGCAGCTGCTTTTTGCCTGTACTGGGTCTCTCTGGTTAGACCAGATCTGAGCCTGGGAGCTCT
CTGGCTAACTAGGGAACCCACTGCTTAAGCCTCAATAAAGCTTGCCTTGAGTGCTTCAAGTAGTGTGTGC
CCGTCTGTTGTGTGACTCTGGTAACTAGAGATCCCTCAGACCCTTTTAGTCAGTGTGGAAAATCTCTAGC
AGTGGCGCCCGAACAGGGACTTGAAAGCGAAAGGGAAACCAGAGGAGCTCTCTCGACGCAGGACTCGGCT
TGCTGAAGCGCGCACGGCAAGAGGCGAGGGGCGGCGACTGGTGAGTACGCCAAAAATTTTGACTAGCGGA
GGCTAGAAGGAGAGAGATGGGTGCGAGAGCGTCAGTATTAAGCGGGGGAGAATTAGATCGCGATGGGAAA
AAATTCGGTTAAGGCCAGGGGGAAAGAAAAAATATAAATTAAAACATATAGTATGGGCAAGCAGGGAGCT
AGAACGATTCGCAGTTAATCCTGGCCTGTTAGAAACATCAGAAGGCTGTAGACAAATACTGGGACAGCTA
CAACCATCCCTTCAGACAGGATCAGAAGAACTTAGATCATTATATAATACAGTAGCAACCCTCTATTGTG
TGCATCAAAGGATAGAGATAAAAGACACCAAGGAAGCTTTAGACAAGATAGAGGAAGAGCAAAACAAAAG
TAAGACCACCGCACAGCAAGCGGCCGGCCGCTGATCTTCAGACCTGGAGGAGGAGATATGAGGGACAATT
GGAGAAGTGAATTATATAAATATAAAGTAGTAAAAATTGAACCATTAGGAGTAGCACCCACCAAGGCAAA
GAGAAGAGTGGTGCAGAGAGAAAAAAGAGCAGTGGGAATAGGAGCTTTGTTCCTTGGGTTCTTGGGAGCA
GCAGGAAGCACTATGGGCGCAGCGTCAATGACGCTGACGGTACAGGCCAGACAATTATTGTCTGGTATAG
TGCAGCAGCAGAACAATTTGCTGAGGGCTATTGAGGCGCAACAGCATCTGTTGCAACTCACAGTCTGGGG
CATCAAGCAGCTCCAGGCAAGAATCCTGGCTGTGGAAAGATACCTAAAGGATCAACAGCTCCTGGGGATT
TGGGGTTGCTCTGGAAAACTCATTTGCACCACTGCTGTGCCTTGGAATGCTAGTTGGAGTAATAAATCTC
TGGAACAGATTTGGAATCACACGACCTGGATGGAGTGGGACAGAGAAATTAACAATTACACAAGCTTAAT
ACACTCCTTAATTGAAGAATCGCAAAACCAGCAAGAAAAGAATGAACAAGAATTATTGGAATTAGATAAA
TGGGCAAGTTTGTGGAATTGGTTTAACATAACAAATTGGCTGTGGTATATAAAATTATTCATAATGATAG
TAGGAGGCTTGGTAGGTTTAAGAATAGTTTTTGCTGTACTTTCTATAGTGAATAGAGTTAGGCAGGGATA
TTCACCATTATCGTTTCAGACCCACCTCCCAACCCCGAGGGGACCCGACAGGCCCGAAGGAATAGAAGAA
GAAGGTGGAGAGAGAGACAGAGACAGATCCATTCGATTAGTGAACGGATCTCGACGGTATCGCCAAATGG
CAGTATTCATCCACAATTTTAAAAGAAAAGGGGGGATTGGGGGGTACAGTGCAGGGGAAAGAATAGTAGA
CATAATAGCAACAGACATACAAACTAAAGAATTACAAAAACAAATTACAAAAATTCAAAATTTTCGGGTT
TATTACAGGGACAGCAGAGATCCAGTTTGGATCGATAAGCTTGATATCGAATTCGGGAGGTGGTCCCTGC
AGTTACGCCAATGATAACCCCCGCCAGAAAAATCTTAGTAGCCTTCCCTTTTTGTTTTCCGTGCCCCAAC
TCGGCGGATTGACTCGGCCCCTTCCGGAAACACCCGAATCAACTTCTAGTCAAATTATTGTTCACGCCGC
AATGACCCACCCCTGGCCCGCGTCTGTGGAACTGACCCCTGGTGTACAGGAGAGTTCGCTGCTGAAAGTG
GTCCCAAAGGGGTACTAGTTTTTAAGCTCCCAACTCCCCCTCCCCCAGCGTCTGGAGGATTCCACACCCT
CGCACCGCAGGGGCGAGGAAGTGGGCGGAGTCCGGTTTTGGCGCCAGCCGCTGAGGCTGCCAAGCAGAAA
AGCCACCGCTGAGGAGACTCCGGTCACTGTCCTCGCCCCGCCTCCCCCTTCCCTCCCCTTGGGGACCACC
GGGCGCCACGCCGCGAACGGTAAGTGCCGCGGTCGTCGGCGCCTCCGCCCTCCCCCTAGGGCCCCAATTC
CCAGCGGGCGCGGCGCGCGGCCCCTCCCCCCGCCGGGCGCGCGCCCGCTGCCCCGCCCTTCGTGGCCGCC
CGGCGTGGGCGGTGCCACCCCTCCCCCCGGCGGCCCCGCGCGCAGCTCCCGGCTCCCTCCCCCTTCGGAT
GTGGCTTGAGCTGTAGGCGCGGAGGGGCTCCGGTGCCCGTCAGTGGGCAGAGCGCACATCGCCCACAGTC
CCCGAGAAGTTGGGGGGAGGGGTCGGCAATTGAACCGGTGCCTAGAGAAGGTGGCGCGGGGTAAACTGGG
AAAGTGATGTCGTGTACTGGCTCCGCCTTTTTCCCGAGGGTGGGGGAGAACCGTATATAAGTGCAGTAGT
CGCCGTGAACGTTCTTTTTCGCAACGGGTTTGCCGCCAGAACACAGGTAAGTGCCGTGTGTGGTTCCCGC
GGGCCTGGCCTCTTTACGGGTTATGGCCCTTGCGTGCCTTGAATTACTTCCACCTGGCTGCAGTACGTGA
TTCTTGATCCCGAGCTTCGGGTTGGAAGTGGGTGGGAGAGTTCGAGGCCTTGCGCTTAAGGAGCCCCTTC
GCCTCGTGCTTGAGTTGAGGCCTGGCCTGGGCGCTGGGGCCGCCGCGTGCGAATCTGGTGGCACCTTCGC
GCCTGTCTCGCTGCTTTCGATAAGTCTCTAGCCATTTAAAATTTTTGATGACCTGCTGCGACGCTTTTTT
TCTGGCAAGATAGTCTTGTAAATGCGGGCCAAGATCTGCACACTGGTATTTCGGTTTTTGGGGCCGCGGG
CGGCGACGGGGCCCGTGCGTCCCAGCGCACATGTTCGGCGAGGCGGGGCCTGCGAGCGCGGCCACCGAGA
ATCGGACGGGGGTAGTCTCAAGCTGGCCGGCCTGCTCTGGTGCCTGGCCTCGCGCCGCCGTGTATCGCCC
CGCCCTGGGCGGCAAGGCTGGCCCGGTCGGCACCAGTTGCGTGAGCGGAAAGATGGCCGCTTCCCGGCCC
TGCTGCAGGGAGCTCAAAATGGAGGACGCGGCGCTCGGGAGAGCGGGCGGGTGAGTCACCCACACAAAGG
AAAAGGGCCTTTCCGTCCTCAGCCGTCGCTTCATGTGACTCCACGGAGTACCGGGCGCCGTCCAGGCACC
TCGATTAGTTCTCGAGCTTTTGGAGTACGTCGTCTTTAGGTTGGGGGGAGGGGTTTTATGCGATGGAGTT
TCCCCACACTGAGTGGGTGGAGACTGAAGTTAGGCCAGCTTGGCACTTGATGTAATTCTCCTTGGAATTT
GCCCTTTTTGAGTTTGGATCTTGGTTCATTCTCAAGCCTCAGACAGTGGTTCAAAGTTTTTTTCTTCCAT
TTCAGGTGTCGTGGAATTCTCACGCGTGACTCTAGCGTTTAAACTTAAGCTTACGGTACCATGAACATGG
CGATTATCAAGGAATTCATGAGGTTCAAAGTTCACATGGAGGGATCTGTAAACGGCCACGAGTTCGAAAT
CGAGGGAGAGGGGGAGGGTCGACCATATGAAGGAACACAGACCGCTAAATTGAAGGTTACTAAAGGTGGA
CCACTTCCTTTCGCATGGGACATTCTTAGCCCCCAGTTTATGTATGGTTCCAAGGCGTATGTCAAACATC
CCGCAGACATTCCTGATTACCTTAAACTGAGTTTTCCAGAGGGGTTCAAATGGGAGCGCGTCATGAACTT
TGAAGATGGGGGCGTTGTTACAGTGACTCAGGACTCTTCTTTGCAAGATGGAGAGTTTATATATAAGGTG
AAACTTCGCGGAACCAACTTCCCAAGCGATGGCCCAGTCATGCAGAAGAAAACTATGGGTTGGGAAGCCA
GTAGCGAGCGGATGTACCCAGAGGACGGCGCACTTAAGGGTGAGATTAAGCAGCGGCTGAAACTCAAAGA
CGGAGGCCATTATGACGCGGAAGTTAAAACGACGTACAAAGCTAAAAAGCCTGTCCAATTGCCAGGCGCG
TACAATGTCAATATTAAATTGGACATTACCAGTCACAACGAAGATTACACAATAGTGGAGCAATACGAAC
GCGCAGAGGGACGCCATTCAACAGGGGGAAGCGGAGCTACTAACTTCAGCCTGCTGAAGCAGGCTGGAGA
CGTGGAGGAGAACCCTGGACCTGGATCCATGTTTCGTCTGAACTCACTTTCTGCTTTGGCAGAACTGGCT
GTGGGTTCTCGATGGTACCATGGAGGATCACAGCCCATCCAGATCCGGCGAAGACTAATGATGGTGGCTT
TCCTGGGAGCATCTGCAGTAACTGCAAGTACTGGTCTTTTGTGGAAGAGGGCCCATGCAGAATCTCCAGG
ATCCGGGTCCGGCTCAGGATCCGGATCCCGTGACCACATGGTCCTTCATGAGTATGTAAATGCTGCTGGG
ATTACATAACTCGAGTCTAGAGGGCCCGTTTAAACCCGCTGATCAGCCTCGACCTGCAGGCATGCAAGCT
TGATATCAAGCTTATCGATAATCAACCTCTGGATTACAAAATTTGTGAAAGATTGACTGGTATTCTTAAC
TATGTTGCTCCTTTTACGCTATGTGGATACGCTGCTTTAATGCCTTTGTATCATGCTATTGCTTCCCGTA
TGGCTTTCATTTTCTCCTCCTTGTATAAATCCTGGTTGCTGTCTCTTTATGAGGAGTTGTGGCCCGTTGT
CAGGCAACGTGGCGTGGTGTGCACTGTGTTTGCTGACGCAACCCCCACTGGTTGGGGCATTGCCACCACC
TGTCAGCTCCTTTCCGGGACTTTCGCTTTCCCCCTCCCTATTGCCACGGCGGAACTCATCGCCGCCTGCC
TTGCCCGCTGCTGGACAGGGGCTCGGCTGTTGGGCACTGACAATTCCGTGGTGTTGTCGGGGAAATCATC
GTCCTTTCCTTGGCTGCTCGCCTGTGTTGCCACCTGGATTCTGCGCGGGACGTCCTTCTGCTACGTCCCT
TCGGCCCTCAATCCAGCGGACCTTCCTTCCCGCGGCCTGCTGCCGGCTCTGCGGCCTCTTCCGCGTCTTC
GCCTTCGCCCTCAGACGAGTCGGATCTCCCTTTGGGCCGCCTCCCCGCATCGATACCGTCGACCTCGAGG
GAATTAATTCGAGCTCGGTACCTTTAAGACCAATGACTTACAAGGCAGCTGTAGATCTTAGCCACTTTTT
AAAAGAAAAGGGGGGACTGGAAGGGCTAATTCACTCCCAACGAAGACAAGATCTGCTTTTTGCTTGTACT
GGGTCTCTCTGGTTAGACCAGATCTGAGCCTGGGAGCTCTCTGGCTAACTAGGGAACCCACTGCTTAAGC
CTCAATAAAGCTTGCCTTGAGTGCTTCAAGTAGTGTGTGCCCGTCTGTTGTGTGACTCTGGTAACTAGAG
ATCCCTCAGACCCTTTTAGTCAGTGTGGAAAATCTCTAGCAGCATCTAGAATTAATTCCGTGTATTCTAT
AGTGTCACCTAAATCGTATGTGTATGATACATAAGGTTATGTATTAATTGTAGCCGCGTTCTAACGACAA
TATGTACAAGCCTAATTGTGTAGCATCTGGCTTACTGAAGCAGACCCTATCATCTCTCTCGTAAACTGCC
GTCAGAGTCGGTTTGGTTGGACGAACCTTCTGAGTTTCTGGTAACGCCGTCCCGCACCCGGAAATGGTCA
GCGAACCAATCAGCAGGGTCATCGCTAGCCAGATCCTCTACGCCGGACGCATCGTGGCCGGCATCACCGG
CGCCACAGGTGCGGTTGCTGGCGCCTATATCGCCGACATCACCGATGGGGAAGATCGGGCTCGCCACTTC
GGGCTCATGAGCGCTTGTTTCGGCGTGGGTATGGTGGCAGGCCCCGTGGCCGGGGGACTGTTGGGCGCCA
TCTCCTTGCATGCACCATTCCTTGCGGCGGCGGTGCTCAACGGCCTCAACCTACTACTGGGCTGCTTCCT
AATGCAGGAGTCGCATAAGGGAGAGCGTCGAATGGTGCACTCTCAGTACAATCTGCTCTGATGCCGCATA
GTTAAGCCAGCCCCGACACCCGCCAACACCCGCTGACGCGCCCTGACGGGCTTGTCTGCTCCCGGCATCC
GCTTACAGACAAGCTGTGACCGTCTCCGGGAGCTGCATGTGTCAGAGGTTTTCACCGTCATCACCGAAAC
GCGCGAGACGAAAGGGCCTCGTGATACGCCTATTTTTATAGGTTAATGTCATGATAATAATGGTTTCTTA
GACGTCAGGTGGCACTTTTCGGGGAAATGTGCGCGGAACCCCTATTTGTTTATTTTTCTAAATACATTCA
AATATGTATCCGCTCATGAGACAATAACCCTGATAAATGCTTCAATAATATTGAAAAAGGAAGAGTATGA
GTATTCAACATTTCCGTGTCGCCCTTATTCCCTTTTTTGCGGCATTTTGCCTTCCTGTTTTTGCTCACCC
AGAAACGCTGGTGAAAGTAAAAGATGCTGAAGATCAGTTGGGTGCACGAGTGGGTTACATCGAACTGGAT
CTCAACAGCGGTAAGATCCTTGAGAGTTTTCGCCCCGAAGAACGTTTTCCAATGATGAGCACTTTTAAAG
TTCTGCTATGTGGCGCGGTATTATCCCGTATTGACGCCGGGCAAGAGCAACTCGGTCGCCGCATACACTA
TTCTCAGAATGACTTGGTTGAGTACTCACCAGTCACAGAAAAGCATCTTACGGATGGCATGACAGTAAGA
GAATTATGCAGTGCTGCCATAACCATGAGTGATAACACTGCGGCCAACTTACTTCTGACAACGATCGGAG
GACCGAAGGAGCTAACCGCTTTTTTGCACAACATGGGGGATCATGTAACTCGCCTTGATCGTTGGGAACC
GGAGCTGAATGAAGCCATACCAAACGACGAGCGTGACACCACGATGCCTGTAGCAATGGCAACAACGTTG
CGCAAACTATTAACTGGCGAACTACTTACTCTAGCTTCCCGGCAACAATTAATAGACTGGATGGAGGCGG
ATAAAGTTGCAGGACCACTTCTGCGCTCGGCCCTTCCGGCTGGCTGGTTTATTGCTGATAAATCTGGAGC
CGGTGAGCGTGGGTCTCGCGGTATCATTGCAGCACTGGGGCCAGATGGTAAGCCCTCCCGTATCGTAGTT
ATCTACACGACGGGGAGTCAGGCAACTATGGATGAACGAAATAGACAGATCGCTGAGATAGGTGCCTCAC
TGATTAAGCATTGGTAACTGTCAGACCAAGTTTACTCATATATACTTTAGATTGATTTAAAACTTCATTT
TTAATTTAAAAGGATCTAGGTGAAGATCCTTTTTGATAATCTCATGACCAAAATCCCTTAACGTGAGTTT
TCGTTCCACTGAGCGTCAGACCCCGTAGAAAAGATCAAAGGATCTTCTTGAGATCCTTTTTTTCTGCGCG
TAATCTGCTGCTTGCAAACAAAAAAACCACCGCTACCAGCGGTGGTTTGTTTGCCGGATCAAGAGCTACC
AACTCTTTTTCCGAAGGTAACTGGCTTCAGCAGAGCGCAGATACCAAATACTGTTCTTCTAGTGTAGCCG
TAGTTAGGCCACCACTTCAAGAACTCTGTAGCACCGCCTACATACCTCGCTCTGCTAATCCTGTTACCAG
TGGCTGCTGCCAGTGGCGATAAGTCGTGTCTTACCGGGTTGGACTCAAGACGATAGTTACCGGATAAGGC
GCAGCGGTCGGGCTGAACGGGGGGTTCGTGCACACAGCCCAGCTTGGAGCGAACGACCTACACCGAACTG
AGATACCTACAGCGTGAGCTATGAGAAAGCGCCACGCTTCCCGAAGGGAGAAAGGCGGACAGGTATCCGG
TAAGCGGCAGGGTCGGAACAGGAGAGCGCACGAGGGAGCTTCCAGGGGGAAACGCCTGGTATCTTTATAG
TCCTGTCGGGTTTCGCCACCTCTGACTTGAGCGTCGATTTTTGTGATGCTCGTCAGGGGGGCGGAGCCTA
TGGAAAAACGCCAGCAACGCGGCCTTTTTACGGTTCCTGGCCTTTTGCTGGCCTTTTGCTCACATGTTCT
TTCCTGCGTTATCCCCTGATTCTGTGGATAACCGTATTACCGCCTTTGAGTGAGCTGATACCGCTCGCCG
CAGCCGAACGACCGAGCGCAGCGAGTCAGTGAGCGAGGAAGCGGAAGAGCGCCCAATACGCAAACCGCCT
CTCCCCGCGCGTTGGCCGATTCATTAATGCAGCTGTGGAATGTGTGTCAGTTAGGGTGTGGAAAGTCCCC
AGGCTCCCCAGCAGGCAGAAGTATGCAAAGCATGCATCTCAATTAGTCAGCAACCAGGTGTGGAAAGTCC
CCAGGCTCCCCAGCAGGCAGAAGTATGCAAAGCATGCATCTCAATTAGTCAGCAACCATAGTCCCGCCCC
TAACTCCGCCCATCCCGCCCCTAACTCCGCCCAGTTCCGCCCATTCTCCGCCCCATGGCTGACTAATTTT
TTTTATTTATGCAGAGGCCGAGGCCGCCTCGGCCTCTGAGCTATTCCAGAAGTAGTGAGGAGGCTTTTTT
GGAGGCCTAGGCTTTTGCAAAAAGCTTGGACACAAGACAGGCTTGCGAGATATGTTTGAGAATACCACTT
TATCCCGCGTCAGGGAGAGGCAGTGCGTAAAAAGACGCGGACTCATGTGAAATACTGGTTTTTAGTGCGC
CAGATCTCTATAATCTCGCGCAACCTATTTTCCCCTCGAACACTTTTTAAGCCGTAGATAAACAGGCTGG
GACACTTCACATGAGCGAAAAATACATCGTCACCTGGGACATGTTGCAGATCCATGCACGTAAACTCGCA
AGCCGACTGATGCCTTCTGAACAATGGAAAGGCATTATTGCCGTAAGCCGTGGCGGTCTGTACCGGGTGC
GTTACTGGCGCGTGAACTGGGTATTCGTCATGTCGATACCGTTTGTATTTCCAGCTACGATCACGACAAC
CAGCGCGAGCTTAAAGTGCTGAAACGCGCAGAAGGCGATGGCGAAGGCTTCATCGTTATTGATGACCTGG
TGGATACCGGTGGTACTGCGGTTGCGATTCGTGAAATGTATCCAAAAGCGCACTTTGTCACCATCTTCGC
AAAACCGGCTGGTCGTCCGCTGGTTGATGACTATGTTGTTGATATCCCGCAAGATACCTGGATTGAACAG
CCGTGGGATATGGGCGTCGTATTCGTCCCGCCAATCTCCGGTCGCTAATCTTTTCAACGCCTGGCACTGC
CGGGCGTTGTTCTTTTTAACTTCAGGCGGGTTACAATAGTTTCCAGTAAGTATTCTGGAGGCTGCATCCA
TGACACAGGCAAACCTGAGCGAAACCCTGTTCAAACCCCGCTTTAAACATCCTGAAACCTCGACGCTAGT
CCGCCGCTTTAATCACGGCGCACAACCGCCTGTGCAGTCGGCCCTTGATGGTAAAACCATCCCTCACTGG
TATCGCATGATTAACCGTCTGATGTGGATCTGGCGCGGCATTGACCCACGCGAAATCCTCGACGTCCAGG
CACGTATTGTGATGAGCGATGCCGAACGTACCGACGATGATTTATACGATACGGTGATTGGCTACCGTGG
CGGCAACTGGATTTATGAGTGGGCCCCGGATCTTTGTGAAGGAACCTTACTTCTGTGGTGTGACATAATT
GGACAAACTACCTACAGAGATTTAAAGCTCTAAGGTAAATATAAAATTTTTAAGTGTATAATGTGTTAAA
CTACTGATTCTAATTGTTTGTGTATTTTAGATTCCAACCTATGGAACTGATGAATGGGAGCAGTGGTGGA
ATGCCTTTAATGAGGAAAACCTGTTTTGCTCAGAAGAAATGCCATCTAGTGATGATGAGGCTACTGCTGA
CTCTCAACATTCTACTCCTCCAAAAAAGAAGAGAAAGGTAGAAGACCCCAAGGACTTTCCTTCAGAATTG
CTAAGTTTTTTGAGTCATGCTGTGTTTAGTAATAGAACTCTTGCTTGCTTTGCTATTTACACCACAAAGG
AAAAAGCTGCACTGCTATACAAGAAAATTATGGAAAAATATTCTGTAACCTTTATAAGTAGGCATAACAG
TTATAATCATAACATACTGTTTTTTCTTACTCCACACAGGCATAGAGTGTCTGCTATTAATAACTATGCT
CAAAAATTGTGTACCTTTAGCTTTTTAATTTGTAAAGGGGTTAATAAGGAATATTTGATGTATAGTGCCT
TGACTAGAGATCATAATCAGCCATACCACATTTGTAGAGGTTTTACTTGCTTTAAAAAACCTCCCACACC
TCCCCCTGAACCTGAAACATAAAATGAATGCAATTGTTGTTGTTAACTTGTTTATTGCAGCTTATAATGG
TTACAAATAAAGCAATAGCATCACAAATTTCACAAATAAAGCATTTTTTTCACTGCATTCTAGTTGTGGT
TTGTCCAAACTCATCAATGTATCTTATCATGTCTGGATCAACTGGATAACTCAAGCTAACCAAAATCATC
CCAAACTTCCCACCCCATACCCTATTACCACTGCCAATTACCTGTGGTTTCATTTACTCTAAACCTGTGA
TTCCTCTGAATTATTTTCATTTTAAAGAAATTGTATTTGTTAAATATGTACTACAAACTTAGTAGTTGG
